Addgene plasmid #61523: AIP(WT)-mChF-giantin
Purpose: Expression of human golbin B1 and FK506 binding protein 1A (FKBP1A) tagged with mCherry and AIP
Depositing lab: Takanari Inoue. Depositing organization: Johns Hopkins University and School of Medicine. Publication: Compartmentalized AMPK signaling illuminated by genetically encoded molecular sensors and actuators. Miyamoto T, Rho E, Sample V, Akano H, Magari M, Ueno T, Gorshkov K, Chen M, Tokumitsu H, Zhang J, Inoue T. Cell Rep. 2015 Apr 28;11(4):657-70. doi: 10.1016/j.celrep.2015.03.057. Epub 2015 Apr 16. PubMed 25892241.
Backbone
  Vector backbone: C1
  Vector type: Mammalian Expression
Growth in bacteria
  Bacterial resistance: Kanamycin, 50 μg/mL
  Growth temperature: 37°C
  Growth strain: DH5alpha
  Copy number: Unknown
Gene/Insert 1
  Gene/Insert name: FK506 binding protein 1A
  Species: H. sapiens (human)
  Entrez Gene: FKBP1A (a.k.a. FKBP-12, FKBP-1A, FKBP1, FKBP12, PKC12, PKCI2, PPIASE)
  Promoter: CMV
  Tag / fusion protein: mCherry (N terminal on insert); AIP (N terminal on insert)
  Cloning method: Unknown
  Sequencing primers: 5′ CMV Forward; 3′ SV40 poly A Reverse
Gene/Insert 2
  Gene/Insert name: golgin B1
  Species: H. sapiens (human)
  Entrez Gene: GOLGB1 (a.k.a. GCP, GCP372, GOLIM1)
  Promoter: CMV
  Cloning method: Unknown
  Sequencing primers: 5′ FKBP-F (cacatgccactctcgtcttc); 3′ SV40 poly A Reverse
Terms and licenses: Academic/Nonprofit Terms; Industry Terms: Not Available to Industry
Depositor comments: Homo sapiens golgin B1 (GOLGB1) encoded in plasmid is 9559-9948 bp NM_001256486.1 cds
How to cite: AIP(WT)-mChF-giantin was a gift from Takanari Inoue (Addgene plasmid # 61523 ; http://n2t.net/addgene:61523 ; RRID:Addgene_61523)
