[The description below was written by a language model from this plasmid's Addgene catalogue record.]
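Description:
AIP(WT)-mChF-giantin is a mammalian expression plasmid built on a "C1" backbone, propagated in E. coli under kanamycin selection. The record does not give the origin of replication, the copy number or any mammalian selection marker, and no feature table is available. Expression is driven by the CMV promoter, and the use of an SV40 poly(A) reverse sequencing primer indicates that the transcript ends at an SV40 polyadenylation signal.

The payload appears to be a single fusion open reading frame. AIP and mCherry are both recorded as N-terminal tags on human FKBP1A (FKBP12), and the construct name suggests the order AIP, mCherry, FKBP, followed by a fragment of human golgin B1 (GOLGB1, also known as giantin). According to the depositor, only a short portion of the GOLGB1 coding sequence, roughly 390 bp from near its 3′ end, is included. This matches the C-terminal region of giantin commonly used as a Golgi membrane-targeting anchor, so the fusion is presumably tethered at the Golgi with mCherry reporting its localisation. The record does not define "AIP". Given the associated work on compartmentalised AMPK signalling with genetically encoded sensors and actuators, it most likely denotes an AMPK inhibitory peptide, with "WT" marking the unmutated, active version, but this is an inference.

FKBP is a standard module for rapamycin-induced dimerisation with FRB-tagged partners. In this construct the fusion already carries its own targeting sequence, so it seems intended to place the AIP peptide constitutively at the Golgi, allowing organelle-specific perturbation of AMPK activity in live cells.
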