>Addgene plasmid #61523 | AIP(WT)-mChF-giantin | depositor partial sequence | sequence record 100263 | Author's partial sequence
NNNNNNNNNNNNNNNNNNNCAGAGCTGGTTTAGTGANCCGTCAGATCCGCTAGCACCGCCATGGGATCAG
GAGAGGGATCAACCAAGATGAGAAGAGTGGCTACTCTGGTGGACCTTGGAACCGGAGGATCAGAGCTCAT
ACCGGTCGCCACCATGGTAAGCAAGGGCGAGGAGGATAACATGGCCATCATCAAGGAGTTCATGCGCTTC
AAGGTGCACATGGAGGGCTCCGTGAACGGCCACGAGTTCGAGATCGAGGGCGAGGGCGAGGGCCGCCCCT
ACGAGGGCACCCAGACCGCCAAGCTGAAGGTGACCAAGGGTGGCCCCCTGCCCTTCGCCTGGGACATCCT
GTCCCCTCAGTTCATGTACGGCTCCAAGGCCTACGTGAAGCACCCCGCCGACATCCCCGACTACTTGAAG
CTGTCCTTCCCCGAGGGCTTCAAGTGGGAGCGCGTGATGAACTTCGAGGACGGCGGCGTGGTGACCGTGA
CCCAGGACTCCTCCCTGCAGGACGGCGAGTTCATCTACAAGGTGAAGCTGCGCGGCACCAACTTCCCCTC
CGACGGCCCCGTAATGCAGAAGAAGACCATGGGCTGGGAGGCCTCCTCCGAGCGGATGTACCCCGAGGAC
GGCGCCCTGAAGGGCGAGATCAAGCAGAGGCTGAAGCTGAAGGACGGCGGCCACTACGACGCTGAGGTCA
AGACCACCTACAAGGCCAAGAAGCCCGTGCAGCTGCCCGGCGCCTACAACGTCAACATCAAGTTGGACAT
CACCTCCCACAACGAGGACTACACCATCGTGGAACAGTACGAACGCGCCGAGGGCCGCCACTCCACCGGC
GGCATGGACGAGCTGTACAAGAGTGCTGGTGGTGGAGTGCAGGTGGAAACCATCTCCCCAGGAGACGGGC
GCACCTTCCCCAAGCGCGGCCAGACCTGCGTGGTGCACTACACCGGGATGCTTGAAGATGGAAAGAAATT
TGATTCCTCCCGGGACAGAAACAAGCCCTTTAAGTTTATGCTAGGCAAGCAGGAGGTGATCCGAGGCTGG
GAAGAAGGGGTTGCCCAGATGAGTGTGGGTCAGAGAGCCAAACTGACTATATCTCCAGATTATGCCTATG
GTGCCACTGGGCACCCAGGCATCATCCCACCACATGCCACTCTCGTCTTCGATGTGGAGCTTCTAAAACT
GGAAAGTGCTGGTGGTAGTGCTGGTGGTAGTGCTGGTGGTAGTGCTGGTGGTAGTGCTGGTGGTCCTCGA
GGAGAACCGCAGCAAAGCTTTTCTGAAGCTCAGCAGCAGCTATGCAACACCAGACAGGAAGTGAATGAAT
TAAGGAAGCTGCTGGAAGAAGAACGAGACCAAAGAGTGGCTGCTGAGAATGCTCTCTCTGTGGCCGAGGA
GCAGATCAGACGGTTAGAGCACAGTGAATGGGACTCTTCCCGGACTCCTATCATTGGCTCCTGTGGCACT
CAGGAGCAGGCACTGTTAATAGATCTTACAAGCAACAGTTGTCGAAGGACCCGGAGTGGCGTTGGATGGA
AGCGAGTCCTGCGTTCACTCTGTCATTCACGGACCCGAGTGCCACTTCTAGCAGCCATCTACTTTCTAAT
GATTCATGTCCTGCTCATTCTGTGNTTTACGGGCCATCTATAGGGATCCACC
