>Addgene plasmid #61523 | AIP(WT)-mChF-giantin | addgene partial sequence | sequence record 101081 | CMV-F 5'-CGCAAATGGGCGGTAGGCGTG-3'
TCAGATCCGCTAGCACCGCCATGGGATCAGGAGAGGGATCAACCAAGATGAGAAGAGTGGCTACTCTGGT
GGACCTTGGAACCGGAGGATCAGAGCTCATACCGGTCGCCACCATGGTAAGCAAGGGCGAGGAGGATAAC
ATGGCCATCATCAAGGAGTTCATGCGCTTCAAGGTGCACATGGAGGGCTCCGTGAACGGCCACGAGTTCG
AGATCGAGGGCGAGGGCGAGGGCCGCCCCTACGAGGGCACCCAGACCGCCAAGCTGAAGGTGACCAAGGG
TGGCCCCCTGCCCTTCGCCTGGGACATCCTGTCCCCTCAGTTCATGTACGGCTCCAAGGCCTACGTGAAG
CACCCCGCCGACATCCCCGACTACTTGAAGCTGTCCTTCCCCGAGGGCTTCAAGTGGGAGCGCGTGATGA
ACTTCGAGGACGGCGGCGTGGTGACCGTGACCCAGGACTCCTCCCTGCAGGACGGCGAGTTCATCTACAA
GGTGAAGCTGCGCGGCACCAACTTCCCCTCCGACGGCCCCGTAATGCAGAAGAAGACCATGGGCTGGGAG
GCCTCCTCCGAGCGGATGTACCCCGAGGACGGCGCCCTGAAGGGCGAGATCAAGCAGAGGCTGAAGCTGA
AGGACGGCGGCCACTACGACGCTGAGGTCAAGACCACCTACAAGGCCAAGAAGCCCGTGCAGCTGCCCGG
CGCCTACAACGTCAACATCAAGTTGGACATCACCTCCCACAACGAGGACTACACCATCGTGGAACAGTAC
GAACGCGCCGAGGGCCGCCACTCCACCGGCGGCATGGACGAGCTGTACAAGAGTGCTGGTGGTGGAGTGC
A
