>Addgene plasmid #61523 | AIP(WT)-mChF-giantin | addgene partial sequence | sequence record 101082 | SV40pA-R 5'-GAAATTTGTGATGCTATTGC-3'
AGACCTGCGTGGTGCACTACACCGGGATGCTTGAAGATGGAAAGAAATTTGATTCCTCCCGGGACAGAAA
CAAGCCCTTTAAGTTTATGCTAGGCAAGCAGGAGGTGATCCGAGGCTGGGAAGAAGGGGTTGCCCAGATG
AGTGTGGGTCAGAGAGCCAAACTGACTATATCTCCAGATTATGCCTATGGTGCCACTGGGCACCCAGGCA
TCATCCCACCACATGCCACTCTCGTCTTCGATGTGGAGCTTCTAAAACTGGAAAGTGCTGGTGGTAGTGC
TGGTGGTAGTGCTGGTGGTAGTGCTGGTGGTAGTGCTGGTGGTCCTCGAGGAGAACCGCAGCAAAGCTTT
TCTGAAGCTCAGCAGCAGCTATGCAACACCAGACAGGAAGTGAATGAATTAAGGAAGCTGCTGGAAGAAG
AACGAGACCAAAGAGTGGCTGCTGAGAATGCTCTCTCTGTGGCCGAGGAGCAGATCAGACGGTTAGAGCA
CAGTGAATGGGACTCTTCCCGGACTCCTATCATTGGCTCCTGTGGCACTCAGGAGCAGGCACTGTTAATA
GATCTTACAAGCAACAGTTGTCGAAGGACCCGGAGTGGCGTTGGATGGAAGCGAGTCCTGCGTTCACTCT
GTCATTCACGGACCCGAGTGCCACTTCTAGCAGCCATCTACTTTCTAATGATTCATGTCCTGCTCATTCT
GTGTTTTACGGGCCATCTATAGGGATCCACCGGATCTAGATAACTGATCATAATCAGCCATACCACATTT
GTAGAGGTTTTACTTGCTTTAAAAAACCTCCCACACCTCCCCCTGAACCTGAAACATAAAATGAATG
