>Addgene plasmid #61523 | AIP(WT)-mChF-giantin | addgene partial sequence | sequence record 101083 | mCherry-F 5'-ccccgtaatgcagaagaaga-3'
CGGCGCCCTGAAGGGCGAGATCAAGCAGAGGCTGAAGCTGAAGGACGGCGGCCACTACGACGCTGAGGTC
AAGACCACCTACAAGGCCAAGAAGCCCGTGCAGCTGCCCGGCGCCTACAACGTCAACATCAAGTTGGACA
TCACCTCCCACAACGAGGACTACACCATCGTGGAACAGTACGAACGCGCCGAGGGCCGCCACTCCACCGG
CGGCATGGACGAGCTGTACAAGAGTGCTGGTGGTGGAGTGCAGGTGGAAACCATCTCCCCAGGAGACGGG
CGCACCTTCCCCAAGCGCGGCCAGACCTGCGTGGTGCACTACACCGGGATGCTTGAAGATGGAAAGAAAT
TTGATTCCTCCCGGGACAGAAACAAGCCCTTTAAGTTTATGCTAGGCAAGCAGGAGGTGATCCGAGGCTG
GGAAGAAGGGGTTGCCCAGATGAGTGTGGGTCAGAGAGCCAAACTGACTATATCTCCAGATTATGCCTAT
GGTGCCACTGGGCACCCAGGCATCATCCCACCACATGCCACTCTCGTCTTCGATGTGGAGCTTCTAAAAC
TGGAAAGTGCTGGTGGTAGTGCTGGTGGTAGTGCTGGTGGTAGTGCTGGTGGTAGTGCTGGTGGTCCTCG
AGGAGAACCGCAGCAAAGCTTTTCTGAAGCTCAGCAGCAGCTATGCAACACCAGACAGGAAGTGAATGAA
TTAAGGAAGCTGCTGGAAGAAGAACGAGACCAAAGAGTGGCTGCTGAGAATGCTCTCTCTGTGGCCGAGG
AGCAGATCAGACGGTTAGAGCACAGTGAAT
